>Addgene plasmid #130565 | pTK_Cerulean_Nanotag_62_neg_Control | addgene full sequence | sequence record 257594 | Addgene NGS Result
ATTTGCATGTCTTTAGTTCTATGATGACACAAACCCCGCCCAGCGTCTTGTCATTGGCGAATTCGAACAC
GCAGATGCAGTCGGGGCGGCGCGGTCCCAGGTCCACTTCGCATATTAAGGTGACGCGTGTGGCCTCGAAC
ACCGAGCGACCCTGCAGCGACCCGCTTAACAGCGTCAACAGCGTGCCGCAGATCCCAAGCTTGCGGCCGC
TTAAGCTGCAGAAGTTGGTCGTGAGGCACTGGGCAGGTAAGTATCAAGGTTACAAGACAGGTTTAAGGAG
ACCAATAGAAACTGGGCTTGTCGAGACAGAGAAGACTCTTGCGTTTCTGATAGGCACCTATTGGTCTTAC
TGACATCCACTTTGCCTTTCTCTCCACAGGTGTCCACTCCCAGGTTCAATACAGCTCTTAAGCGGCCGCA
AGCTAGCTTGCCGCCACCATGGTGAGCAAGGGCGAGGAGCTGTTCACCGGGGTGGTGCCCATCCTGGTCG
AGCTGGACGGCGACGTAAACGGCCACAAGTTCAGCGTGTCCGGCGAGGGCGAGGGCGATGCCACCTACGG
CAAGCTGACCCTGAAGTTCATCTGCACCACCGGCAAGCTGCCCGTGCCCTGGCCCACCCTCGTGACCACC
CTGACCTGGGGCGTGCAGTGCTTCGCCCGCTACCCCGACCACATGAAGCAGCACGACTTCTTCAAGTCCG
CCATGCCCGAAGGCTACGTCCAGGAGCGCACCATCTTCTTCAAGGACGACGGCAACTACAAGACCCGCGC
CGAGGTGAAGTTCGAGGGCGACACCCTGGTGAACCGCATCGAGCTGAAGGGCATCGACTTCAAGGAGGAC
GGCAACATCCTGGGGCACAAGCTGGAGTACAACGCCATCAGCGACAACGTCTATATCACCGCCGACAAGC
AGAAGAACGGCATCAAGGCCAACTTCAAGATCCGCCACAACATCGAGGACGGCAGCGTGCAGCTCGCCGA
CCACTACCAGCAGAACACCCCCATCGGCGACGGCCCCGTGCTGCTGCCCGACAACCACTACCTGAGCACC
CAGTCCAAGCTGAGCAAAGACCCCAACGAGAAGCGCGATCACATGGTCCTGCTGGAGTTCGTGACCGCCG
CCGGGATCACTCTCGGCATGGACGAGCTGTACAAGTGAGCCTCTAGACTCCCTCAGCGGCGCGCCACTTT
TCGGTTCTGGTGGACGTAATCAATCAGCGAACGCCGTCTTCTGCCGTCTTCTGGTAACGCACGAACTCTG
CCGAGCAACCTACAGACCAGATCTCACGTGTCTAGAGTCGGGGCGGCCGGCCGCTTCGAGCAGACATGAT
AAGATACATTGATGAGTTTGGACAAACCACAACTAGAATGCAGTGAAAAAAATGCTTTATTTGTGAAATT
TGTGATGCTATTGCTTTATTTGTAACCATTATAAGCTGCAATAAACAAGTTAACAACAACAATTGCATTC
ATTTTATGTTTCAGGTTCAGGGGGAGGTGTGGGAGGTTTTTTAAAGCAAGTAAAACCTCTACAAATGTGG
TAAAATCGATAAGGATCCGTCGACCGATGCCCTTGAGAGCCTTCAACCCAGTCAGCTCCTTCCGGTGGGC
GCGGGGCATGACTATCGTCGCCGCACTTATGACTGTCTTCTTTATCATGCAACTCGTAGGACAGGTGCCG
GCAGCGCTCTTCCGCTTCCTCGCTCACTGACTCGCTGCGCTCGGTCGTTCGGCTGCGGCGAGCGGTATCA
GCTCACTCAAAGGCGGTAATACGGTTATCCACAGAATCAGGGGATAACGCAGGAAAGAACATGTGAGCAA
AAGGCCAGCAAAAGGCCAGGAACCGTAAAAAGGCCGCGTTGCTGGCGTTTTTCCATAGGCTCCGCCCCCC
TGACGAGCATCACAAAAATCGACGCTCAAGTCAGAGGTGGCGAAACCCGACAGGACTATAAAGATACCAG
GCGTTTCCCCCTGGAAGCTCCCTCGTGCGCTCTCCTGTTCCGACCCTGCCGCTTACCGGATACCTGTCCG
CCTTTCTCCCTTCGGGAAGCGTGGCGCTTTCTCATAGCTCACGCTGTAGGTATCTCAGTTCGGTGTAGGT
CGTTCGCTCCAAGCTGGGCTGTGTGCACGAACCCCCCGTTCAGCCCGACCGCTGCGCCTTATCCGGTAAC
TATCGTCTTGAGTCCAACCCGGTAAGACACGACTTATCGCCACTGGCAGCAGCCACTGGTAACAGGATTA
GCAGAGCGAGGTATGTAGGCGGTGCTACAGAGTTCTTGAAGTGGTGGCCTAACTACGGCTACACTAGAAG
AACAGTATTTGGTATCTGCGCTCTGCTGAAGCCAGTTACCTTCGGAAAAAGAGTTGGTAGCTCTTGATCC
GGCAAACAAACCACCGCTGGTAGCGGTGGTTTTTTTGTTTGCAAGCAGCAGATTACGCGCAGAAAAAAAG
GATCTCAAGAAGATCCTTTGATCTTTTCTACGGGGTCTGACGCTCAGTGGAACGAAAACTCACGTTAAGG
GATTTTGGTCATGAGATTATCAAAAAGGATCTTCACCTAGATCCTTTTAAATTAAAAATGAAGTTTTAAA
TCAATCTAAAGTATATATGAGTAAACTTGGTCTGACAGTTACCAATGCTTAATCAGTGAGGCACCTATCT
CAGCGATCTGTCTATTTCGTTCATCCATAGTTGCCTGACTCCCCGTCGTGTAGATAACTACGATACGGGA
GGGCTTACCATCTGGCCCCAGTGCTGCAATGATACCGCGAGACCCACGCTCACCGGCTCCAGATTTATCA
GCAATAAACCAGCCAGCCGGAAGGGCCGAGCGCAGAAGTGGTCCTGCAACTTTATCCGCCTCCATCCAGT
CTATTAATTGTTGCCGGGAAGCTAGAGTAAGTAGTTCGCCAGTTAATAGTTTGCGCAACGTTGTTGCCAT
TGCTACAGGCATCGTGGTGTCACGCTCGTCGTTTGGTATGGCTTCATTCAGCTCCGGTTCCCAACGATCA
AGGCGAGTTACATGATCCCCCATGTTGTGCAAAAAAGCGGTTAGCTCCTTCGGTCCTCCGATCGTTGTCA
GAAGTAAGTTGGCCGCAGTGTTATCACTCATGGTTATGGCAGCACTGCATAATTCTCTTACTGTCATGCC
ATCCGTAAGATGCTTTTCTGTGACTGGTGAGTACTCAACCAAGTCATTCTGAGAATAGTGTATGCGGCGA
CCGAGTTGCTCTTGCCCGGCGTCAATACGGGATAATACCGCGCCACATAGCAGAACTTTAAAAGTGCTCA
TCATTGGAAAACGTTCTTCGGGGCGAAAACTCTCAAGGATCTTACCGCTGTTGAGATCCAGTTCGATGTA
ACCCACTCGTGCACCCAACTGATCTTCAGCATCTTTTACTTTCACCAGCGTTTCTGGGTGAGCAAAAACA
GGAAGGCAAAATGCCGCAAAAAAGGGAATAAGGGCGACACGGAAATGTTGAATACTCATACTCTTCCTTT
TTCAATATTATTGAAGCATTTATCAGGGTTATTGTCTCATGAGCGGATACATATTTGAATGTATTTAGAA
AAATAAACAAATAGGGGTTCCGCGCACATTTCCCCGAAAAGTGCCACCTG
[124 nt withheld, positions 3621-3744]
C
[91 nt withheld, positions 3746-3836]
A
[49 nt withheld, positions 3838-3886]
CCTTTGACGTTGGAGTCCACGTTCTTT
[37 nt withheld, positions 3914-3950]
ACCCTATCTCGGTCTATTCTTTTGATTTATAAGGGATTTTGCCGATTTCGGCCTATTGGTTAAAAAATGA
GCTGATTTAACAAAAATTTAACGCGAATTTTAACAAAATATTAACGCTTACAATTTGCCATTCGCCATTC
AGGCTGCGCAACTGTTGGGAAGGGCGATCGGTGCGGGCCTCTTCGCTATTACGCCAGCCCAAGCTACCAT
GATAAGTAAGTAATATTAAGGTACGGGAGGTACTTGGAGCGGCCGCAATAAAATATCTTTATTTTCATTA
CATCTGTGTGTTGGTTTTTTGTGTGAATCGATAGTACTAACATACGCTCTCCATCAAAACAAAACGAAAC
AAAACAAACTAGCAAAATAGGCTGTCCCCAGTGCAAGTGCAGGTGCCAGAACATTTCTCTATCGATAGGT
ACCGAGCTCGAGTTCCATGAGCTGGATCGATGATATCCGATCGATCGTAGCACAGGACCGCTAGCCCGGG
CTCGAGATCTGCGATCTAAGTAAGCTTGCTGCTTCATCCCCGTGGCCCGTTGCTCGCGTTTGCTGGCGGT
GTCCCCGGAAGAAATAT
Features (pLannotate 1.2.2; 14 found; start..end, strand, type, name):
     24..169     +  promoter       HSV TK promoter: herpes simplex virus thymidine kinase promoter
    247..379     +  intron         chimeric intron: chimera between introns from human β-globin and immunoglobulin heavy chain genes
    439..1155    +  CDS            mCerulean: mCerulean is a basic (constitutively fluorescent) cyan fluorescent protein published in 2005, derived from Aequorea victoria. It is reported to be a very rapidly-maturing monomer.
   1330..1451    -  polyA_signal   SV40 poly(A) signal: SV40 polyadenylation signal
   1474..1542    -  CDS            large T antigen (fragment): large T antigen from SV40 (simian virus 40)
   1558..1690    +  CDS            TcR (fragment): tetracycline efflux protein; tet; confers resistance to tetracycline
   1870..2458    -  rep_origin     ori: high-copy-number ColE1/pMB1/pBR322/pUC origin of replication
   2629..3489    -  CDS            AmpR: β-lactamase; bla; confers resistance to ampicillin, carbenicillin, and related antibiotics
   3490..3594    -  promoter       AmpR promoter: bla
   3621..4049    +  rep_origin     f1 ori (sequence partly withheld): f1 bacteriophage origin of replication; arrow indicates direction of (+) strand synthesis
   4081..4148    -  CDS            lacZα (fragment): LacZα fragment of β-galactosidase; lacZ fragment
   4207..4255    +  polyA_signal   poly(A) signal: synthetic polyadenylation signal
   4269..4360    +  misc_feature   pause site: RNA polymerase II transcriptional pause signal from the human α2 globin gene
   4468..4527    +  promoter       HSV TK promoter (fragment): herpes simplex virus thymidine kinase promoter
