[The description below was written by a language model from this plasmid's Addgene catalogue record and pLannotate feature annotations shown in this document.]
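Description:
pTK_Cerulean_Nanotag_62_neg_Control is a small enhancer-reporter plasmid built on the pTK_BsmBI backbone, belonging to a series described as enhancer cloning nanotag reporter vectors. It is propagated in E. coli under ampicillin selection (AmpR with its bla promoter). The feature table identifies a ColE1/pUC-type origin, although the catalogue entry lists the plasmid as low copy. An f1 phage origin is also present. Short fragments annotated as lacZα, tetracycline resistance and SV40 large T antigen appear to be non-functional remnants of earlier vector construction. The sequenced record is 4,527 nt, somewhat shorter than the stated backbone size, and the record does not explain this discrepancy.

The reporter unit consists of the herpes simplex virus thymidine kinase minimal promoter, followed by a chimeric β-globin/immunoglobulin intron that supports efficient transcript processing, the cyan fluorescent protein mCerulean, and an SV40 polyadenylation signal. Upstream of the promoter sit a synthetic poly(A) signal and an RNA polymerase II pause site from the human α2 globin gene, which insulate the cassette from spurious read-through transcription originating in the backbone. The TK promoter annotation spans the numbering origin of the circular sequence.

Because a minimal promoter gives little expression alone, Cerulean output depends on the activity of whatever candidate element is cloned beside it. In this plasmid the insert is a 38 bp negative oligonucleotide sequence, listed with chicken as the species, so the construct serves as the negative control. The "Nanotag 62" in the name suggests a unique identifying tag for this vector, but the tag is not annotated in the feature table and its position is not stated. The associated work concerns the neural crest gene regulatory network in vivo.
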