Addgene plasmid #130565: pTK_Cerulean_Nanotag_62_neg_Control
Purpose: Enhancer cloning nanotag reporter vector
Depositing lab: Tatjana Sauka-Spengler. Depositing organization: University of Oxford. Publication: Reconstruction of the Global Neural Crest Gene Regulatory Network In Vivo. Williams RM, Candido-Ferreira I, Repapi E, Gavriouchkina D, Senanayake U, Ling ITC, Telenius J, Taylor S, Hughes J, Sauka-Spengler T. Dev Cell. 2019 Oct 21;51(2):255-276.e7. doi: 10.1016/j.devcel.2019.10.003. PubMed 31639368.
Backbone
  Vector backbone: pTK_BsmBI
  Backbone size w/o insert (bp): 4670
  Vector type: Enhancer cloning nanotag reporter vector
Growth in bacteria
  Bacterial resistance: Ampicillin, 100 μg/mL
  Growth temperature: 37°C
  Growth strain: DH5alpha
  Copy number: Low Copy
Gene/Insert
  Gene/Insert name: negative oligo sequence
  Species: G. gallus (chicken)
  Insert size (bp): 38
  Promoter: thymidine kinase minimal promoter
  Cloning method: Restriction Enzyme; 5′ cloning site Unknown (unknown if destroyed)
  Sequencing primers: 5′ pTK forward CTAGCAAAATAGGCTGTCCC; 3′ pTK reverse ATATTTCTTCCGGGGACACC
Terms and licenses: Academic/Nonprofit Terms; Industry Terms: Not Available to Industry
How to cite: pTK_Cerulean_Nanotag_62_neg_Control was a gift from Tatjana Sauka-Spengler (Addgene plasmid # 130565 ; http://n2t.net/addgene:130565 ; RRID:Addgene_130565)
